Addgene plasmid #119107: SNX28-PX (1-124)
Purpose: Bacterial expression of human phox homology (PX) domain, SNX28-PX (1-124)
Depositing lab: Brett Collins. Depositing organization: University of Queensland. Publication: Classification of the human phox homology (PX) domains based on their phosphoinositide binding specificities. Chandra M, Chin YK, Mas C, Feathers JR, Paul B, Datta S, Chen KE, Jia X, Yang Z, Norwood SJ, Mohanty B, Bugarcic A, Teasdale RD, Henne WM, Mobli M, Collins BM. Nat Commun. 2019 Apr 4;10(1):1528. doi: 10.1038/s41467-019-09355-y. PubMed 30948714.
Backbone
  Vector backbone: pGEX4T2
  Vector type: Bacterial Expression
Growth in bacteria
  Bacterial resistance: Ampicillin, 100 μg/mL
  Growth temperature: 37°C
  Growth strain: DH5alpha
  Copy number: Unknown
Gene/Insert
  Gene/Insert name: SNX28-PX (1-124)
  Species: H. sapiens (human)
  Promoter: tac
  Tag / fusion protein: GST (N terminal on backbone)
  Cloning method: Restriction Enzyme; 5′ cloning site BamHI (not destroyed); 3′ cloning site XhoI (not destroyed)
  Sequencing primers: 5′ pGEX5
Terms and licenses: Academic/Nonprofit Terms; Industry Terms: Not Available to Industry
Depositor comments: Amino Acid Sequence: MAGPRYPVSVQGAALVQIKRLQTFAFSVRWSDGSDTFVRRSWDEFRQLKTLKETFPVEAGLLRRSDRVLPKLLDAPLLGRVGRTSRGLARLQLLETYSRRLLATAERVARSPTITGFFAPQPLD
How to cite: SNX28-PX (1-124) was a gift from Brett Collins (Addgene plasmid # 119107 ; http://n2t.net/addgene:119107 ; RRID:Addgene_119107)
