[The description below was written by a language model from this plasmid's Addgene catalogue record and pLannotate feature annotations shown in this document.]
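Description:
SNX28-PX (1-124) is a bacterial expression plasmid built on the pGEX4T2 backbone for producing the phox homology (PX) domain of human SNX28, residues 1–124, as a fusion protein in E. coli. The insert was placed between the BamHI and XhoI sites of the vector, both of which are retained, so that it is read in frame downstream of the backbone-encoded Schistosoma japonicum glutathione S-transferase (GST), giving an N-terminal GST tag suitable for glutathione affinity purification. Automated annotation of the 5,326 nt sequenced record identifies the insert as a fragment of human NOXO1, the NADPH oxidase organizer protein, which appears to be the same gene product that the record calls SNX28.

Transcription of the GST–PX fusion is driven by the tac promoter, a strong trp/lac hybrid, followed by a lac operator. The plasmid carries its own lacI gene with its promoter, so the lac repressor keeps expression off until it is relieved by IPTG or lactose. Propagation relies on a ColE1/pMB1-type origin of replication, and selection on the β-lactamase gene (AmpR) conferring ampicillin resistance. The catalogue lists copy number as unknown. Remaining annotations (lac promoter, CAP site, lacZα segment, and fragments of rop, bom and yciV) are backbone remnants with no stated role in the design.

The construct belongs to a set used to classify the human PX domains by their phosphoinositide-binding specificities, and it serves to produce recombinant SNX28 PX domain for such biochemical and structural lipid-binding studies.
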