Features (pLannotate 1.2.2; 17 found; start..end, strand, type, name):
      1..17      +  protein_bind   lac operator: The lac repressor binds to the lac operator to inhibit transcription in E. coli. This inhibition can be relieved by adding lactose or isopropyl-β-D-thiogalactopyranoside (IPTG). lac repressor encoded by lacI
     40..693     +  CDS            GST26_SCHJA: Experimental evidence at protein level: Swiss-Prot protein existence level 1. GST isoenzymes appear to play a central role in the parasite detoxification system. Other functions are also suspected including a role in increasing the solubility of haematin in the parasite gut. From Schistosoma japonicum (Blood fluke).
    718..1089    +  CDS            NOXO1 (fragment): NOXO1_HUMAN - Also known as P41NOX, SH3PXD5. Experimental evidence at protein level: Swiss-Prot protein existence level 1. Constitutively potentiates the superoxide-generating activity of NOX1 and NOX3 and is required for the biogenesis of otoconia/otolith, which are crystalline structures of the inner ear involved in the perception of gravity. Isoform 3 is more potent than isoform 1 in activating NOX3. Together with NOXA1, may also substitute to NCF1/p47phox and NCF2/p67phox in supporting the phagocyte NOX2/gp91phox superoxide-generating activity. From Homo sapiens (Human).
   1125..1164    +  CDS            rop (fragment): Rop protein, which maintains plasmids at low copy number; rop
   1266..1306    +  misc_feature   bom (fragment): basis of mobility region from pBR322
   1411..1515    +  promoter       AmpR promoter: bla
   1516..2376    +  CDS            AmpR: β-lactamase; bla; confers resistance to ampicillin, carbenicillin, and related antibiotics
   2547..3135    +  rep_origin     ori: high-copy-number ColE1/pMB1/pBR322/pUC origin of replication
   3321..3372    -  misc_feature   bom (fragment): basis of mobility region from pBR322
   3379..3456    +  promoter       lacI promoter: lacI
   3457..4539    +  CDS            lacI: lac repressor; lacI; The lac repressor binds to the lac operator to inhibit transcription in E. coli. This inhibition can be relieved by adding lactose or isopropyl-β-D-thiogalactopyranoside (IPTG).
   4552..4573    +  protein_bind   CAP binding site: CAP binding activates transcription in the presence of cAMP. E. coli catabolite activator protein
   4588..4618    +  promoter       lac promoter: promoter for the E. coli lac operon
   4626..4642    +  protein_bind   lac operator: The lac repressor binds to the lac operator to inhibit transcription in E. coli. This inhibition can be relieved by adding lactose or isopropyl-β-D-thiogalactopyranoside (IPTG). lac repressor encoded by lacI
   4662..4835    +  CDS            lacZα: LacZα fragment of β-galactosidase; lacZ fragment
   5099..5215    -  CDS            yciV (fragment): RNAAM_ECOLI - Also known as trpH From Escherichia coli (strain K12).
   5291..5319    +  promoter       tac promoter: strong E. coli promoter; hybrid between the trp and lac UV5 promoters
>Addgene plasmid #119107 | SNX28-PX (1-124) | addgene full sequence | sequence record 275996 | Addgene NGS Result
TTGTGAGCGGATAACAATTTCACACAGGAAACAGTATTCATGTCCCCTATACTAGGTTATTGGAAAATTA
AGGGCCTTGTGCAACCCACTCGACTTCTTTTGGAATATCTTGAAGAAAAATATGAAGAGCATTTGTATGA
GCGCGATGAAGGTGATAAATGGCGAAACAAAAAGTTTGAATTGGGTTTGGAGTTTCCCAATCTTCCTTAT
TATATTGATGGTGATGTTAAATTAACACAGTCTATGGCCATCATACGTTATATAGCTGACAAGCACAACA
TGTTGGGTGGTTGTCCAAAAGAGCGTGCAGAGATTTCAATGCTTGAAGGAGCGGTTTTGGATATTAGATA
CGGTGTTTCGAGAATTGCATATAGTAAAGACTTTGAAACTCTCAAAGTTGATTTTCTTAGCAAGCTACCT
GAAATGCTGAAAATGTTCGAAGATCGTTTATGTCATAAAACATATTTAAATGGTGATCATGTAACCCATC
CTGACTTCATGTTGTATGACGCTCTTGATGTTGTTTTATACATGGACCCAATGTGCCTGGATGCGTTCCC
AAAATTAGTTTGTTTTAAAAAACGTATTGAAGCTATCCCACAAATTGATAAGTACTTGAAATCCAGCAAG
TATATAGCATGGCCTTTGCAGGGCTGGCAAGCCACGTTTGGTGGTGGCGACCATCCTCCAAAATCGGATC
TGGTTCCGCGTGGATCCATGGCGGGTCCGCGTTATCCGGTGAGCGTTCAGGGTGCGGCGCTGGTGCAGAT
CAAGCGTCTGCAAACCTTCGCGTTTAGCGTGCGTTGGAGCGACGGTAGCGATACCTTCGTTCGTCGTAGC
TGGGACGAGTTTCGTCAACTGAAGACCCTGAAAGAAACCTTTCCGGTTGAAGCGGGTCTGCTGCGTCGTA
GCGACCGTGTTCTGCCGAAACTGCTGGATGCGCCGCTGCTGGGTCGTGTGGGTCGTACCAGCCGTGGTCT
GGCGCGTCTGCAGCTGCTGGAGACCTATAGCCGTCGTCTGCTGGCGACCGCGGAACGTGTTGCGCGTAGC
CCGACCATTACCGGCTTCTTTGCGCCGCAACCGCTGGATTAACTCGAGCGGCCGCATCGTGACTGACTGA
CGATCTGCCTCGCGCGTTTCGGTGATGACGGTGAAAACCTCTGACACATGCAGCTCCCGGAGACGGTCAC
AGCTTGTCTGTAAGCGGATGCCGGGAGCAGACAAGCCCGTCAGGGCGCGTCAGCGGGTGTTGGCGGGTGT
CGGGGCGCAGCCATGACCCAGTCACGTAGCGATAGCGGAGTGTATAATTCTTGAAGACGAAAGGGCCTCG
TGATACGCCTATTTTTATAGGTTAATGTCATGATAATAATGGTTTCTTAGACGTCAGGTGGCACTTTTCG
GGGAAATGTGCGCGGAACCCCTATTTGTTTATTTTTCTAAATACATTCAAATATGTATCCGCTCATGAGA
CAATAACCCTGATAAATGCTTCAATAATATTGAAAAAGGAAGAGTATGAGTATTCAACATTTCCGTGTCG
CCCTTATTCCCTTTTTTGCGGCATTTTGCCTTCCTGTTTTTGCTCACCCAGAAACGCTGGTGAAAGTAAA
AGATGCTGAAGATCAGTTGGGTGCACGAGTGGGTTACATCGAACTGGATCTCAACAGCGGTAAGATCCTT
GAGAGTTTTCGCCCCGAAGAACGTTTTCCAATGATGAGCACTTTTAAAGTTCTGCTATGTGGCGCGGTAT
TATCCCGTGTTGACGCCGGGCAAGAGCAACTCGGTCGCCGCATACACTATTCTCAGAATGACTTGGTTGA
GTACTCACCAGTCACAGAAAAGCATCTTACGGATGGCATGACAGTAAGAGAATTATGCAGTGCTGCCATA
ACCATGAGTGATAACACTGCGGCCAACTTACTTCTGACAACGATCGGAGGACCGAAGGAGCTAACCGCTT
TTTTGCACAACATGGGGGATCATGTAACTCGCCTTGATCGTTGGGAACCGGAGCTGAATGAAGCCATACC
AAACGACGAGCGTGACACCACGATGCCTGCAGCAATGGCAACAACGTTGCGCAAACTATTAACTGGCGAA
CTACTTACTCTAGCTTCCCGGCAACAATTAATAGACTGGATGGAGGCGGATAAAGTTGCAGGACCACTTC
TGCGCTCGGCCCTTCCGGCTGGCTGGTTTATTGCTGATAAATCTGGAGCCGGTGAGCGTGGGTCTCGCGG
TATCATTGCAGCACTGGGGCCAGATGGTAAGCCCTCCCGTATCGTAGTTATCTACACGACGGGGAGTCAG
GCAACTATGGATGAACGAAATAGACAGATCGCTGAGATAGGTGCCTCACTGATTAAGCATTGGTAACTGT
CAGACCAAGTTTACTCATATATACTTTAGATTGATTTAAAACTTCATTTTTAATTTAAAAGGATCTAGGT
GAAGATCCTTTTTGATAATCTCATGACCAAAATCCCTTAACGTGAGTTTTCGTTCCACTGAGCGTCAGAC
CCCGTAGAAAAGATCAAAGGATCTTCTTGAGATCCTTTTTTTCTGCGCGTAATCTGCTGCTTGCAAACAA
AAAAACCACCGCTACCAGCGGTGGTTTGTTTGCCGGATCAAGAGCTACCAACTCTTTTTCCGAAGGTAAC
TGGCTTCAGCAGAGCGCAGATACCAAATACTGTCCTTCTAGTGTAGCCGTAGTTAGGCCACCACTTCAAG
AACTCTGTAGCACCGCCTACATACCTCGCTCTGCTAATCCTGTTACCAGTGGCTGCTGCCAGTGGCGATA
AGTCGTGTCTTACCGGGTTGGACTCAAGACGATAGTTACCGGATAAGGCGCAGCGGTCGGGCTGAACGGG
GGGTTCGTGCACACAGCCCAGCTTGGAGCGAACGACCTACACCGAACTGAGATACCTACAGCGTGAGCTA
TGAGAAAGCGCCACGCTTCCCGAAGGGAGAAAGGCGGACAGGTATCCGGTAAGCGGCAGGGTCGGAACAG
GAGAGCGCACGAGGGAGCTTCCAGGGGGAAACGCCTGGTATCTTTATAGTCCTGTCGGGTTTCGCCACCT
CTGACTTGAGCGTCGATTTTTGTGATGCTCGTCAGGGGGGCGGAGCCTATGGAAAAACGCCAGCAACGCG
GCCTTTTTACGGTTCCTGGCCTTTTGCTGGCCTTTTGCTCACATGTTCTTTCCTGCGTTATCCCCTGATT
CTGTGGATAACCGTATTACCGCCTTTGAGTGAGCTGATACCGCTCGCCGCAGCCGAACGACCGAGCGCAG
CGAGTCAGTGAGCGAGGAAGCGGAAGAGCGCCTGATGCGGTATTTTCTCCTTACGCATCTGTGCGGTATT
TCACACCGCATAAATTCCGACACCATCGAATGGCGCAAAACCTTTCGCGGTATGGCATGATAGCGCCCGG
AAGAGAGTCAATTCAGGGTGGTGAATGTGAAACCAGTAACGTTATACGATGTCGCAGAGTATGCCGGTGT
CTCTTATCAGACCGTTTCCCGCGTGGTGAACCAGGCCAGCCACGTTTCTGCGAAAACGCGGGAAAAAGTG
GAAGCGGCGATGGCGGAGCTGAATTACATTCCCAACCGCGTGGCACAACAACTGGCGGGCAAACAGTCGT
TGCTGATTGGCGTTGCCACCTCCAGTCTGGCCCTGCACGCGCCGTCGCAAATTGTCGCGGCGATTAAATC
TCGCGCCGATCAACTGGGTGCCAGCGTGGTGGTGTCGATGGTAGAACGAAGCGGCGTCGAAGCCTGTAAA
GCGGCGGTGCACAATCTTCTCGCGCAACGCGTCAGTGGGCTGATCATTAACTATCCGCTGGATGACCAGG
ATGCCATTGCTGTGGAAGCTGCCTGCACTAATGTTCCGGCGTTATTTCTTGATGTCTCTGACCAGACACC
CATCAACAGTATTATTTTCTCCCATGAAGACGGTACGCGACTGGGCGTGGAGCATCTGGTCGCATTGGGT
CACCAGCAAATCGCGCTGTTAGCGGGCCCATTAAGTTCTGTCTCGGCGCGTCTGCGTCTGGCTGGCTGGC
ATAAATATCTCACTCGCAATCAAATTCAGCCGATAGCGGAACGGGAAGGCGACTGGAGTGCCATGTCCGG
TTTTCAACAAACCATGCAAATGCTGAATGAGGGCATCGTTCCCACTGCGATGCTGGTTGCCAACGATCAG
ATGGCGCTGGGCGCAATGCGCGCCATTACCGAGTCCGGGCTGCGCGTTGGTGCGGATATCTCGGTAGTGG
GATACGACGATACCGAAGACAGCTCATGTTATATCCCGCCGTTAACCACCATCAAACAGGATTTTCGCCT
GCTGGGGCAAACCAGCGTGGACCGCTTGCTGCAACTCTCTCAGGGCCAGGCGGTGAAGGGCAATCAGCTG
TTGCCCGTCTCACTGGTGAAAAGAAAAACCACCCTGGCGCCCAATACGCAAACCGCCTCTCCCCGCGCGT
TGGCCGATTCATTAATGCAGCTGGCACGACAGGTTTCCCGACTGGAAAGCGGGCAGTGAGCGCAACGCAA
TTAATGTAAGTTAGCTCACTCATTAGGCACCCCAGGCTTTACACTTTATGCTTCCGGCTCGTATGTTGTG
TGGAATTGTGAGCGGATAACAATTTCACACAGGAAACAGCTATGACCATGATTACGGATTCACTGGCCGT
CGTTTTACAACGTCGTGACTGGGAAAACCCTGGCGTTACCCAACTTAATCGCCTTGCAGCACATCCCCCT
TTCGCCAGCTGGCGTAATAGCGAAGAGGCCCGCACCGATCGCCCTTCCCAACAGTTGCGCAGCCTGAATG
GCGAATGGCGCTTTGCCTGGTTTCCGGCACCAGAAGCGGTGCCGGAAAGCTGGCTGGAGTGCGATCTTCC
TGAGGCCGATACTGTCGTCGTCCCCTCAAACTGGCAGATGCACGGTTACGATGCGCCCATCTACACCAAC
GTGACCTATCCCATTACGGTCAATCCGCCGTTTGTTCCCACGGAGAATCCGACGGGTTGTTACTCGCTCA
CATTTAATGTTGATGAAAGCTGGCTACAGGAAGGCCAGACGCGAATTATTTTTGATGGCGTTGGAATTAG
CTTATCGACTGCACGGTGCACCAATGCTTCTGGCGTCAGGCAGCCATCGGAAGCTGTGGTATGGCTGTGC
AGGTCGTAAATCACTGCATAATTCGTGTCGCTCAAGGCGCACTCCCGTTCTGGATAATGTTTTTTGCGCC
GACATCATAACGGTTCTGGCAAATATTCTGAAATGAGCTGTTGACAATTAATCATCGGCTCGTATAATGT
GTGGAA
